Addgene plasmid #11936: EYFP-GalT
Depositing lab: Jennifer Lippincott-Schwartz. Publication: Diffusional mobility of Golgi proteins in membranes of living cells. Cole NB, Smith CL, Sciaky N, Terasaki M, Edidin M, Lippincott-Schwartz J. Science. 1996 Aug 9. 273(5276):797-801. 10.1126/science.273.5276.797 PubMed 8670420.
Backbone
  Vector backbone: pEYFP-N1
  Backbone manufacturer: Clontech
  Backbone size w/o insert (bp): 4733
  Vector type: Mammalian Expression
  Selectable markers: Neomycin (select with G418)
Growth in bacteria
  Bacterial resistance: Kanamycin, 50 μg/mL
  Growth temperature: 37°C
  Growth strain: DH5alpha
  Copy number: Unknown
Gene/Insert
  Gene/Insert name: GalT
  Species: H. sapiens (human)
  Insert size (bp): 180
  Mutation: Amino acids 1-60 of the human galactosyltransferase.
  Entrez Gene: GALT
  Cloning method: Restriction Enzyme; 5′ cloning site XhoI (not destroyed); 3′ cloning site BamHI (not destroyed)
  Sequencing primers: 5′ CMV Forward; 3′ EGFP-N
Terms and licenses: Academic/Nonprofit Terms; Industry Terms: Not Available to Industry
Depositor comments: This construct contains amino acids 1-60 of the human galactosyltransferase. The original article describes cloning into pcDNA1 ro pCDLSRa. A subsequent paper Zaal et. al. Cell 99:589-601 (1999) describes subcloning into the parent vector used here.
How to cite: EYFP-GalT was a gift from Jennifer Lippincott-Schwartz (Addgene plasmid # 11936 ; http://n2t.net/addgene:11936 ; RRID:Addgene_11936)
