[The description below was written by a language model from this plasmid's Addgene catalogue record and pLannotate feature annotations shown in this document.]
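Description:
EYFP-GalT is a mammalian expression plasmid built on the Clontech pEYFP-N1 backbone that encodes a Golgi-targeted yellow fluorescent protein. The insert is a short (about 180 bp) fragment covering amino acids 1-60 of human galactosyltransferase, cloned between the XhoI and BamHI sites of the multiple cloning site so that it sits upstream of EYFP as an N-terminal fusion partner. The catalogue entry links the insert to the Entrez symbol GALT. The feature annotation, however, identifies the fragment as B4GALT1, the beta-1,4-galactosyltransferase 1, which fits the Golgi-protein context of the associated publication. This N-terminal region of the enzyme is generally understood to carry the short cytoplasmic tail, the transmembrane anchor and part of the stem that retain it in Golgi membranes. Expression is driven by the human CMV immediate early enhancer and promoter and terminated by the SV40 polyadenylation signal.

The plasmid replicates in E. coli from a high-copy ColE1/pUC-type origin and also carries an f1 origin for single-stranded DNA production. A single Tn5 NeoR/KanR gene serves both hosts. A bacterial bla-type promoter drives it for kanamycin selection, and the SV40 early promoter, with the HSV TK poly(A) signal, drives it for G418 selection of stable mammalian lines. The small annotated fragments of large T antigen, ble and bGH poly(A) appear to be backbone remnants or partial matches rather than functional parts.

The depositor notes that the fragment was originally described in other expression vectors and was later subcloned into this parent vector. The construct is suited to labelling the Golgi in living cells, for example to follow the mobility and dynamics of Golgi membrane proteins by fluorescence imaging.
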