Features (pLannotate 1.2.2; 16 found; start..end, strand, type, name):
     61..364     +  enhancer       CMV enhancer: human cytomegalovirus immediate early enhancer
    365..568     +  promoter       CMV promoter: human cytomegalovirus (CMV) immediate early promoter
    591..621     +  misc_feature   MCS (fragment): multiple cloning site
    628..810     +  CDS            B4GALT1 (fragment): B4GT1_HUMAN - Also known as GGTB2. Experimental evidence at protein level: Swiss-Prot protein existence level 1. [Processed beta-1,4-galactosyltransferase 1]: The cell surface form functions as a recognition molecule during a variety of cell to cell and cell to matrix interactions, as those occurring during development and egg fertilization, by binding to specific oligosaccharide ligands on opposing cells or in the extracellular matrix. From Homo sapiens (Human).
    805..836     +  misc_feature   MCS (fragment): multiple cloning site
    850..1569    +  CDS            EYFP: enhanced YFP mammalian codon-optimized
   1586..1669    +  CDS            large T antigen (fragment): large T antigen from SV40 (simian virus 40)
   1692..1813    +  polyA_signal   SV40 poly(A) signal: SV40 polyadenylation signal
   1847..2275    -  rep_origin     f1 ori (sequence partly withheld): f1 bacteriophage origin of replication; arrow indicates direction of (+) strand synthesis
   2302..2406    +  promoter       AmpR promoter: bla
   2408..2765    +  promoter       SV40 promoter: SV40 enhancer and early promoter
   2800..3594    +  CDS            NeoR/KanR: aminoglycoside phosphotransferase from Tn5; aph(3')-II (or nptII); confers resistance to neomycin, kanamycin, and G418 (Geneticin®)
   3615..3767    +  CDS            ble (fragment): BLE_KLEPN - Experimental evidence at protein level: Swiss-Prot protein existence level 1. Binding protein with a strong affinity to the bleomycin family of antibiotics. Binds to CL990; an antimitotic-antibiotic compound. From Klebsiella pneumoniae.
   3826..3873    +  polyA_signal   HSV TK poly(A) signal: herpes simplex virus thymidine kinase polyadenylation signal (Cole and Stacy, 1985)
   3964..3980    -  polyA_signal   bGH poly(A) signal (fragment): bovine growth hormone polyadenylation signal
   4202..4790    +  rep_origin     ori: high-copy-number ColE1/pMB1/pBR322/pUC origin of replication
>Addgene plasmid #11936 | EYFP-GalT | depositor full sequence | sequence record 7140 | Author sequence
TAGTTATTAATAGTAATCAATTACGGGGTCATTAGTTCATAGCCCATATATGGAGTTCCGCGTTACATAA
CTTACGGTAAATGGCCCGCCTGGCTGACCGCCCAACGACCCCCGCCCATTGACGTCAATAATGACGTATG
TTCCCATAGTAACGCCAATAGGGACTTTCCATTGACGTCAATGGGTGGAGTATTTACGGTAAACTGCCCA
CTTGGCAGTACATCAAGTGTATCATATGCCAAGTACGCCCCCTATTGACGTCAATGACGGTAAATGGCCC
GCCTGGCATTATGCCCAGTACATGACCTTATGGGACTTTCCTACTTGGCAGTACATCTACGTATTAGTCA
TCGCTATTACCATGGTGATGCGGTTTTGGCAGTACATCAATGGGCGTGGATAGCGGTTTGACTCACGGGG
ATTTCCAAGTCTCCACCCCATTGACGTCAATGGGAGTTTGTTTTGGCACCAAAATCAACGGGACTTTCCA
AAATGTCGTAACAACTCCGCCCCATTGACGCAAATGGGCGGTAGGCGTGTACGGTGGGAGGTCTATATAA
GCAGAGCTGGTTTAGTGAACCGTCAGATCCGCTAGCGCTACCGGACTCAGATCTCGAGCTCGCCACCATG
AGGCTTCGGGAGCCGCTCCTGAGCGGCAGCGCCGCGATGCCAGGCGCGTCCCTACAGCGGGCCTGCCGCC
TGCTCGTGGCCGTCTGCGCTCTGCACCTTGGCGTCACCCTCGTTTACTACCTGGCTGGCCGCGACCTGAG
CCGCCTGCCCCAACTGGTCGGAGTCTCCACACCGCTGCAGTCGACGGTACCGCGGGCCCGGGATCCACCG
GTCGCCACCATGGTGAGCAAGGGCGAGGAGCTGTTCACCGGGGTGGTGCCCATCCTGGTCGAGCTGGACG
GCGACGTAAACGGCCACAAGTTCAGCGTGTCCGGCGAGGGCGAGGGCGATGCCACCTACGGCAAGCTGAC
CCTGAAGTTCATCTGCACCACCGGCAAGCTGCCCGTGCCCTGGCCCACCCTCGTGACCACCTTCGGCTAC
GGCCTGCAGTGCTTCGCCCGCTACCCCGACCACATGAAGCAGCACGACTTCTTCAAGTCCGCCATGCCCG
AAGGCTACGTCCAGGAGCGCACCATCTTCTTCAAGGACGACGGCAACTACAAGACCCGCGCCGAGGTGAA
GTTCGAGGGCGACACCCTGGTGAACCGCATCGAGCTGAAGGGCATCGACTTCAAGGAGGACGGCAACATC
CTGGGGCACAAGCTGGAGTACAACTACAACAGCCACAACGTCTATATCATGGCCGACAAGCAGAAGAACG
GCATCAAGGTGAACTTCAAGATCCGCCACAACATCGAGGACGGCAGCGTGCAGCTCGCCGACCACTACCA
GCAGAACACCCCCATCGGCGACGGCCCCGTGCTGCTGCCCGACAACCACTACCTGAGCTACCAGTCCGCC
CTGAGCAAAGACCCCAACGAGAAGCGCGATCACATGGTCCTGCTGGAGTTCGTGACCGCCGCCGGGATCA
CTCTCGGCATGGACGAGCTGTACAAGTAAAGCGGCCGCGACTCTAGATCATAATCAGCCATACCACATTT
GTAGAGGTTTTACTTGCTTTAAAAAACCTCCCACACCTCCCCCTGAACCTGAAACATAAAATGAATGCAA
TTGTTGTTGTTAACTTGTTTATTGCAGCTTATAATGGTTACAAATAAAGCAATAGCATCACAAATTTCAC
AAATAAAGCATTTTTTTCACTGCATTCTAGTTGTGGTTTGTCCAAACTCATCAATGTATCTTAAGGCGTA
AATTGTAAGCGTTAATATTTTGTTAAAATTCGCGTTAAATTTTTGTTAAATCAGCTCATTTTTTAACCAA
TAGGCCGAAATCGGCAAAATCCCTTATAAATCAAAAGAATAGACCGAGATAGGGT
[37 nt withheld, positions 1946-1982]
AAAGAACGTGGACTCCAACGTCAAAGG
[49 nt withheld, positions 2010-2058]
T
[91 nt withheld, positions 2060-2150]
G
[124 nt withheld, positions 2152-2275]
CAGGTGGCACTTTTCGGGGAAATGTGCGCGGAACCCCTATTTGTTTATTTTTCTAAATACATTCAAATAT
GTATCCGCTCATGAGACAATAACCCTGATAAATGCTTCAATAATATTGAAAAAGGAAGAGTCCTGAGGCG
GAAAGAACCAGCTGTGGAATGTGTGTCAGTTAGGGTGTGGAAAGTCCCCAGGCTCCCCAGCAGGCAGAAG
TATGCAAAGCATGCATCTCAATTAGTCAGCAACCAGGTGTGGAAAGTCCCCAGGCTCCCCAGCAGGCAGA
AGTATGCAAAGCATGCATCTCAATTAGTCAGCAACCATAGTCCCGCCCCTAACTCCGCCCATCCCGCCCC
TAACTCCGCCCAGTTCCGCCCATTCTCCGCCCCATGGCTGACTAATTTTTTTTATTTATGCAGAGGCCGA
GGCCGCCTCGGCCTCTGAGCTATTCCAGAAGTAGTGAGGAGGCTTTTTTGGAGGCCTAGGCTTTTGCAAA
GATCGATCAAGAGACAGGATGAGGATCGTTTCGCATGATTGAACAAGATGGATTGCACGCAGGTTCTCCG
GCCGCTTGGGTGGAGAGGCTATTCGGCTATGACTGGGCACAACAGACAATCGGCTGCTCTGATGCCGCCG
TGTTCCGGCTGTCAGCGCAGGGGCGCCCGGTTCTTTTTGTCAAGACCGACCTGTCCGGTGCCCTGAATGA
ACTGCAAGACGAGGCAGCGCGGCTATCGTGGCTGGCCACGACGGGCGTTCCTTGCGCAGCTGTGCTCGAC
GTTGTCACTGAAGCGGGAAGGGACTGGCTGCTATTGGGCGAAGTGCCGGGGCAGGATCTCCTGTCATCTC
ACCTTGCTCCTGCCGAGAAAGTATCCATCATGGCTGATGCAATGCGGCGGCTGCATACGCTTGATCCGGC
TACCTGCCCATTCGACCACCAAGCGAAACATCGCATCGAGCGAGCACGTACTCGGATGGAAGCCGGTCTT
GTCGATCAGGATGATCTGGACGAAGAGCATCAGGGGCTCGCGCCAGCCGAACTGTTCGCCAGGCTCAAGG
CGAGCATGCCCGACGGCGAGGATCTCGTCGTGACCCATGGCGATGCCTGCTTGCCGAATATCATGGTGGA
AAATGGCCGCTTTTCTGGATTCATCGACTGTGGCCGGCTGGGTGTGGCGGACCGCTATCAGGACATAGCG
TTGGCTACCCGTGATATTGCTGAAGAGCTTGGCGGCGAATGGGCTGACCGCTTCCTCGTGCTTTACGGTA
TCGCCGCTCCCGATTCGCAGCGCATCGCCTTCTATCGCCTTCTTGACGAGTTCTTCTGAGCGGGACTCTG
GGGTTCGAAATGACCGACCAAGCGACGCCCAACCTGCCATCACGAGATTTCGATTCCACCGCCGCCTTCT
ATGAAAGGTTGGGCTTCGGAATCGTTTTCCGGGACGCCGGCTGGATGATCCTCCAGCGCGGGGATCTCAT
GCTGGAGTTCTTCGCCCACCCTAGGGGGAGGCTAACTGAAACACGGAAGGAGACAATACCGGAAGGAACC
CGCGCTATGACGGCAATAAAAAGACAGAATAAAACGCACGGTGTTGGGTCGTTTGTTCATAAACGCGGGG
TTCGGTCCCAGGGCTGGCACTCTGTCGATACCCCACCGAGACCCCATTGGGGCCAATACGCCCGCGTTTC
TTCCTTTTCCCCACCCCACCCCCCAAGTTCGGGTGAAGGCCCAGGGCTCGCAGCCAACGTCGGGGCGGCA
GGCCCTGCCATAGCCTCAGGTTACTCATATATACTTTAGATTGATTTAAAACTTCATTTTTAATTTAAAA
GGATCTAGGTGAAGATCCTTTTTGATAATCTCATGACCAAAATCCCTTAACGTGAGTTTTCGTTCCACTG
AGCGTCAGACCCCGTAGAAAAGATCAAAGGATCTTCTTGAGATCCTTTTTTTCTGCGCGTAATCTGCTGC
TTGCAAACAAAAAAACCACCGCTACCAGCGGTGGTTTGTTTGCCGGATCAAGAGCTACCAACTCTTTTTC
CGAAGGTAACTGGCTTCAGCAGAGCGCAGATACCAAATACTGTCCTTCTAGTGTAGCCGTAGTTAGGCCA
CCACTTCAAGAACTCTGTAGCACCGCCTACATACCTCGCTCTGCTAATCCTGTTACCAGTGGCTGCTGCC
AGTGGCGATAAGTCGTGTCTTACCGGGTTGGACTCAAGACGATAGTTACCGGATAAGGCGCAGCGGTCGG
GCTGAACGGGGGGTTCGTGCACACAGCCCAGCTTGGAGCGAACGACCTACACCGAACTGAGATACCTACA
GCGTGAGCTATGAGAAAGCGCCACGCTTCCCGAAGGGAGAAAGGCGGACAGGTATCCGGTAAGCGGCAGG
GTCGGAACAGGAGAGCGCACGAGGGAGCTTCCAGGGGGAAACGCCTGGTATCTTTATAGTCCTGTCGGGT
TTCGCCACCTCTGACTTGAGCGTCGATTTTTGTGATGCTCGTCAGGGGGGCGGAGCCTATGGAAAAACGC
CAGCAACGCGGCCTTTTTACGGTTCCTGGCCTTTTGCTGGCCTTTTGCTCACATGTTCTTTCCTGCGTTA
TCCCCTGATTCTGTGGATAACCGTATTACCGCCATGCAT
