>Addgene plasmid #11936 | EYFP-GalT | addgene partial sequence | sequence record 18528 | CMV-F 5'-CGCAAATGGGCGGTAGGCGTG-3'
NNNNNNNGNNATNNANNNAGCTGGTTTAGTGAACCGTCAGATCCGCTAGCGCTACCGGACTCAGATCTCG
AGCTCGCCACCATGAGGCTTCGGGAGCCGCTCCTGAGCGGCAGCGCCGCGATGCCAGGCGCGTCCCTACA
GCGGGCCTGCCGCCTGCTCGTGGCCGTCTGCGCTCTGCACCTTGGCGTCACCCTCGTTTACTACCTGGCT
GGCCGCGACCTGAGCCGCCTGCCCCAACTGGTCGGAGTCTCCACACCGCTGCAGTCGACGGTACCGCGGG
CCCGGGATCCACCGGTCGCCCATATGGTGAGCAAGGGCGAGGAGCTGTTCACCGGGGTGGTGCCCATCCT
GGTCGAGCTGGACGGCGACGTAAACGGCCACAAGTTCAGCGTGTCCGGCGAGGGCGAGGGCGATGCCACC
TACGGCAAGCTGACCCTGAAGTTCATCTGCACCACCGGCAAGCTGCCCGTGCCCTGGCCCACCCTCGTGA
CCACCTTCGGCTACGGCCTGCAGTGCTTCGCCCGCTACCCCGACCACATGAAGCAGCACGACTTCTTCAA
GTCCGCCATGCCCGAAGGCTACGTCCAGGAGCGCACCATCTTCTTCAAGGACGACGGCAACTACAAGACC
CGCGCCGAGGTGAAGTTCGAGGGCGACACCCTGGTGAACCGCATCGAGCTGAAGGGCATCGACTTCAAGG
ANNNNGNNNNNNNNNNNGGNNNNNNNNNNNNAANNNNNNNNNNNNNNNNNNNNNNNTNTTTTTNTGNCCG
NCANNANAGANN
